>Addgene plasmid #67395 | pDEST47-ARL1-GFP | addgene partial sequence | sequence record 119307 | GFPfusionREV 5'-CTCCACTGACAGAAAATTTG-3'
ATTGGGACAACTCCAGTGAAAAGTTCTTCTCCTTTGCTAGCCATTCTAGATCGAACCACTTTGTACAAGA
AAGCTGGGTCCTGTCTGCTTTTTAATGTTTCAACTAACCATTCCATTGCCTCATCAAGGCCGGTGCCTTT
GGTTGCTGACGTTTTGAATATCTGCCATTTTCGGTCCTTCAAGGCAGGTAACCCAAGTGAATTTGCCATC
TCTGAGGAAGTCATGGCCTGTTCCATGTCCTGTTTATTTGCAAACACCACTAAAATGGCTTTTCTCAGCT
CTTCTTCCTCCAACATGGCAACTAACTCTGATTTGGAAATGCCAATTCGGTCTCGGTCACAACTGTCTAC
TACATAAATGACTGCATCTGTGTTTGAATAGTAACATCTCCAATATGGCCTGATACTTGTCTGTCCTCCT
AAATCCCAGACTTGGAATTTAAGGTTTTTGTACGTCACCGTCTCTACATTAAATCCAATGGTAGGTATAG
TAGTAACAACTTCTCCCACTTGTAATCTGTACAAAATTGTGGTTTTTCCTGCTCCATCTAATCCCAAAAT
TAAAATTCTCATTTCCCGAGTTCCAAACAGACTGGAAAATATACTTGAGAAAAAGCCACCCATGGTTCTA
TCTCCTTCTAAGCCTGCTTTTTTGTACAAACTTGTTTGATCAAGCTTAACTAGCCAGCTTGGGTCTCCCT
ATAGTGAGTCGTATTAATTTCGATAAGCCAGTAAGCAGTGGGTTCTCTAGTTAGCCAGAGAGCTCTGCTT
ATATAGACCTCCCACCGTACACGCCTACCGCCCATTTGCGTCAATGGGGCGGAGTTGTTACGACATTTTG
GAAAGTCCCGTTGATTTTGGTGCCAAAACAAACTCCCATTGACGTCAATGGGGTGGAGACTTGGAAATCC
CCGTGAGTCAAACCGCTATCCACGCCCATTGATGTACTGCCAAAACCGCATCACCATGGTAATAGCGATG
ACTAATACGTAGATGTACTGCCAAG
