[The description below was written by a language model from this plasmid's Addgene catalogue record.]
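Description:
pDEST47-ARL1-GFP is a mammalian expression plasmid built on the commercial pcDNA-DEST47 Gateway destination backbone. It is propagated in E. coli as a high-copy plasmid under ampicillin selection. It also carries a neomycin resistance marker, so transfected mammalian cells can be selected with G418 if stable expression is wanted. No feature table accompanies the record, so details such as the replication origin, polyadenylation signals and the recombination scars flanking the insert are not listed explicitly.

The payload is the human ARL1 open reading frame (ARF-like GTPase 1, also known as ARFL1), introduced by Gateway recombination so that it sits downstream of the CMV promoter, a strong constitutive promoter in most mammalian cell lines. The coding sequence is read in frame into a GFP supplied by the backbone, giving an ARL1 protein with a C-terminal GFP tag. Tagging at the C terminus leaves the N terminus of the GTPase free, which matters for ARF family proteins because many of them depend on N-terminal modification for membrane association. The insert carries one recorded nucleotide change, a C to T substitution at base 231, which is silent and does not alter the encoded protein.

The plasmid belongs to a toolbox of constructs for expressing or knocking down human ARF, ARL and SAR family GTPases. It is intended for expressing fluorescently tagged ARL1 in mammalian cells. This kind of fusion typically allows the protein's expression and subcellular localisation to be followed by fluorescence microscopy or detected through the GFP tag.
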