Addgene plasmid #67395: pDEST47-ARL1-GFP
Purpose: Mammalian expression of hArl1 with C-term GFP tag
Depositing lab: Richard Kahn. Depositing organization: Emory University. Publication: Tool box: Plasmids for the expression or knockdown of human ARF Family GTPases (ARF/ARL/SAR) and their co-expression in bacteria with N-myristoyltransferases. Kerr SC, Kahn RA. Cell Logist. 2015 Sep 21;5(3):e1090523. doi: 10.1080/21592799.2015.1090523. eCollection 2015 Jul-Sep. PubMed 27057421.
Backbone
  Vector backbone: pcDNA-DEST47
  Backbone manufacturer: Life Technologies
  Vector type: Mammalian Expression
  Selectable markers: Neomycin (select with G418)
Growth in bacteria
  Bacterial resistance: Ampicillin, 100 μg/mL
  Growth temperature: 37°C
  Growth strain: DH5alpha
  Copy number: High Copy
Gene/Insert
  Gene/Insert name: ARL1 (alt name: pRK6n-D47)
  Species: H. sapiens (human)
  Mutation: bp 231 C to T; silent mutation
  Entrez Gene: ARL1 (a.k.a. ARFL1)
  Promoter: CMV
  Tag / fusion protein: GFP (C terminal on backbone)
  Cloning method: Gateway Cloning
  Sequencing primers: 5′ CMV-F; 3′ GFP-R
Terms and licenses: Academic/Nonprofit Terms; Industry Terms: Not Available to Industry
How to cite: pDEST47-ARL1-GFP was a gift from Richard Kahn (Addgene plasmid # 67395 ; http://n2t.net/addgene:67395 ; RRID:Addgene_67395)
